Addgene plasmid #170827: PiggyBac EF1a-eGFP-Puro U6 ANXA2 g2
Purpose: PiggyBac Cas13d sgRNA plasmid for ANXA2 knockdown
Depositing lab: Xiaoping Bao. Depositing organization: Purdue University. Publication: Engineering chimeric antigen receptor neutrophils from human pluripotent stem cells for targeted cancer immunotherapy. Chang Y, Syahirah R, Wang X, Jin G, Torregrosa-Allen S, Elzey BD, Hummel SN, Wang T, Li C, Lian X, Deng Q, Broxmeyer HE, Bao X. Cell Rep. 2022 Jul 19;40(3):111128. doi: 10.1016/j.celrep.2022.111128. PubMed 35858579.
Backbone
  Vector backbone: PiggyBac EF1a-eGFP-Puro U6 BbsI
  Backbone size w/o insert (bp): 5575
  Total vector size (bp): 5580
  Vector type: Mammalian Expression ; Piggybac transposon
  Selectable markers: Puromycin
Growth in bacteria
  Bacterial resistance: Ampicillin, 100 μg/mL
  Growth temperature: 37°C
  Growth strain: DH5alpha
  Copy number: High Copy
Gene/Insert
  Gene/Insert name: Cas13d ANXA2 gRNA2
  gRNA/shRNA sequence: AGCGTCATAGAGATCCCGAGCAT
  Species: H. sapiens (human)
  Insert size (bp): 23
  Promoter: U6
  Cloning method: Restriction Enzyme; 5′ cloning site BbsI (destroyed during cloning); 3′ cloning site BbsI (destroyed during cloning)
  Sequencing primers: 5′ TTTCTTGGGTAGTTTGCAGTTTT; 3′ M13 RVS
Terms and licenses: Academic/Nonprofit Terms; Industry Terms: Not Available to Industry
How to cite: PiggyBac EF1a-eGFP-Puro U6 ANXA2 g2 was a gift from Xiaoping Bao (Addgene plasmid # 170827 ; http://n2t.net/addgene:170827 ; RRID:Addgene_170827)
