[The description below was written by a language model from this plasmid's Addgene catalogue record and pLannotate feature annotations shown in this document.]
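Description:
PiggyBac EF1a-eGFP-Puro U6 ANXA2 g2 is a 5,580 bp mammalian expression plasmid built as a PiggyBac transposon vector for stable delivery of a Cas13d guide RNA directed against human ANXA2. It is propagated in E. coli as a high-copy plasmid through a ColE1/pUC-type origin with ampicillin selection (AmpR under its own bla promoter). The remaining bacterial annotations (lac promoter/operator, CAP site, and fragments of lacI, lacZα, rop and bom) appear to be non-functional leftovers of the cloning backbone. The PiggyBac terminal repeats implied by the vector type are not picked up in the automated feature table, so their positions cannot be stated from this record.

The payload consists of two units. An EF-1α core promoter drives EGFP followed by the puromycin N-acetyltransferase gene and an SV40 poly(A) signal, giving both a fluorescent marker and puromycin selection for cells that carry the cassette. The roughly 100 bp linking the two coding sequences is unannotated, so the record does not show how they are co-expressed. Immediately downstream, a human U6 RNA polymerase III promoter transcribes the 30-base RfxCas13d direct repeat followed by a 23-nt spacer complementary to ANXA2 transcript, which was inserted into BbsI sites of the parental guide-cloning vector (both sites destroyed during cloning).

The plasmid encodes neither Cas13d nor a transposase, so both would have to be supplied separately: transposase to integrate the cassette into the genome, and RfxCas13d to use the guide for RNA-level knockdown of ANXA2. It is one of several guides ("g2") for this target, and the associated work concerns engineering neutrophils from human pluripotent stem cells.
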