Features (pLannotate 1.2.2; 17 found; start..end, strand, type, name):
      1..212     +  promoter       EF-1α core promoter: core promoter for human elongation factor EF-1α
    238..954     +  CDS            EGFP: EGFP is a basic (constitutively fluorescent) green fluorescent protein published in 1996, derived from Aequorea victoria. It is reported to be a rapidly-maturing weak dimer with moderate acid sensitivity.
   1054..1653    +  CDS            PuroR: puromycin N-acetyltransferase; pac from Streptomyces alboniger; confers resistance to puromycin
   1674..1755    +  polyA_signal   SV40 poly(A) signal: SV40 polyadenylation signal
   1756..1996    +  promoter       U6 promoter: RNA polymerase III promoter for human U6 snRNA
   2006..2035    +  misc_RNA       RfxCas13d DR30: 5' processed 30-base direct repeat for an RfxCas13d gRNA (Konermann et al., 2018)
   2353..2369    -  protein_bind   lac operator: The lac repressor binds to the lac operator to inhibit transcription in E. coli. This inhibition can be relieved by adding lactose or isopropyl-β-D-thiogalactopyranoside (IPTG). lac repressor encoded by lacI
   2377..2407    -  promoter       lac promoter: promoter for the E. coli lac operon
   2422..2443    -  protein_bind   CAP binding site: CAP binding activates transcription in the presence of cAMP. E. coli catabolite activator protein
   2456..2548    -  CDS            lacI (fragment): lac repressor; lacI; The lac repressor binds to the lac operator to inhibit transcription in E. coli. This inhibition can be relieved by adding lactose or isopropyl-β-D-thiogalactopyranoside (IPTG).
   2731..3319    -  rep_origin     ori: high-copy-number ColE1/pMB1/pBR322/pUC origin of replication
   3490..4350    -  CDS            AmpR: β-lactamase; bla; confers resistance to ampicillin, carbenicillin, and related antibiotics
   4351..4455    -  promoter       AmpR promoter: bla
   4550..4585    +  CDS            rop (fragment): Rop protein, which maintains plasmids at low copy number; rop
   4687..4786    +  misc_feature   bom (fragment): basis of mobility region from pBR322
   4792..4949    -  CDS            lacZα (fragment): LacZα fragment of β-galactosidase; lacZ fragment
   5266..5400    +  polyA_signal   SV40 poly(A) signal: SV40 polyadenylation signal
>Addgene plasmid #170827 | PiggyBac EF1a-eGFP-Puro U6 ANXA2 g2 | addgene full sequence | sequence record 335752 | Addgene NGS Result
GGGCAGAGCGCACATCGCCCACAGTCCCCGAGAAGTTGGGGGGAGGGGTCGGCAATTGAACCGGTGCCTA
GAGAAGGTGGCGCGGGGTAAACTGGGAAAGTGATGTCGTGTACTGGCTCCGCCTTTTTCCCGAGGGTGGG
GGAGAACCGTATATAAGTGCAGTAGTCGCCGTGAACGTTCTTTTTCGCAACGGGTTTGCCGCCAGAACAC
AGGTGTCGTGACGCGGGATCCGCCACCATGGTGAGCAAGGGCGAGGAGCTGTTCACCGGGGTGGTGCCCA
TCCTGGTCGAGCTGGACGGCGACGTAAACGGCCACAAGTTCAGCGTGTCCGGCGAGGGCGAGGGCGATGC
CACCTACGGCAAGCTGACCCTGAAGTTCATCTGCACCACCGGCAAGCTGCCCGTGCCCTGGCCCACCCTC
GTGACCACCCTGACCTACGGCGTGCAGTGCTTCAGCCGCTACCCCGACCACATGAAGCAGCACGACTTCT
TCAAGTCCGCCATGCCCGAAGGCTACGTCCAGGAGCGCACCATCTTCTTCAAGGACGACGGCAACTACAA
GACCCGCGCCGAGGTGAAGTTCGAGGGCGACACCCTGGTGAACCGCATCGAGCTGAAGGGCATCGACTTC
AAGGAGGACGGCAACATCCTGGGGCACAAGCTGGAGTACAACTACAACAGCCACAACGTCTATATCATGG
CCGACAAGCAGAAGAACGGCATCAAGGTGAACTTCAAGATCCGCCACAACATCGAGGACGGCAGCGTGCA
GCTCGCCGACCACTACCAGCAGAACACCCCCATCGGCGACGGCCCCGTGCTGCTGCCCGACAACCACTAC
CTGAGCACCCAGTCCGCCCTGAGCAAAGACCCCAACGAGAAGCGCGATCACATGGTCCTGCTGGAGTTCG
TGACCGCCGCCGGGATCACTCTCGGCATGGACGAGCTGTACAAGCCAAAGAAGAAGCGTAAGGTACCCGG
GGGCAGCGGAGAGGGCAGAGGTTCTCTTCTAACATGCGGTGACGTGGAGGAGAATCCCGGCCCTAGGCTC
GAGATGACCGAGTACAAGCCCACGGTGCGCCTCGCCACCCGCGACGACGTCCCCAGGGCCGTACGCACCC
TCGCCGCCGCGTTCGCCGACTACCCCGCCACGCGCCACACCGTCGATCCGGACCGCCACATCGAGCGGGT
CACCGAGCTGCAAGAACTCTTCCTCACGCGCGTCGGGCTCGACATCGGCAAGGTGTGGGTCGCGGACGAC
GGCGCCGCGGTGGCGGTCTGGACCACGCCGGAGAGCGTCGAAGCGGGGGCGGTGTTCGCCGAGATCGGCC
CGCGCATGGCCGAGTTGAGCGGTTCCCGGCTGGCCGCGCAGCAACAGATGGAAGGCCTCCTGGCGCCGCA
CCGGCCCAAGGAGCCCGCGTGGTTCCTGGCCACCGTCGGCGTCTCGCCCGACCACCAGGGCAAGGGTCTG
GGCAGCGCCGTCGTGCTCCCCGGAGTGGAGGCGGCCGAGCGCGCCGGGGTGCCCGCCTTCCTGGAGACCT
CCGCGCCCCGCAACCTCCCCTTCTACGAGCGGCTCGGCTTCACCGTCACCGCCGACGTCGAGGTGCCCGA
AGGACCGCGCACCTGGTGCATGACCCGCAAGCCCGGTGCCTGATCTAGAGGGCCCGTTTAGTTAACTTGT
TTATTGCAGCTTATAATGGTTACAAATAAAGCAATAGCATCACAAATTTCACAAATAAAGCATTTTTTTC
ACTGCGAGGGCCTATTTCCCATGATTCCTTCATATTTGCATATACGATACAAGGCTGTTAGAGAGATAAT
TGGAATTAATTTGACTGTAAACACAAAGATATTAGTACAAAATACGTGACGTAGAAAGTAATAATTTCTT
GGGTAGTTTGCAGTTTTAAAATTATGTTTTAAAATGGACTATCATATGCTTACCGTAACTTGAAAGTATT
TCGATTTCTTGGCTTTATATATCTTGTGGAAAGGACGAAACACCGAACCCCTACCAACTGGTCGGGGTTT
GAAACAGCGTCATAGAGATCCCGAGCATTTTTTTTTAAAAGTTTTGTTACTTTATAGAAGAAATTTTGAG
TTTTTGTTTTTTTTTAATAAATAAATAAACATAAATAAATTGTTTGTTGAATTTATTATTAGTATGTAAG
TGTAAATATAATAAAACTTAATATCTATTCAAATTAATAAATAAACCTCGATATACAGACCGATAAAACA
CATGCGTCAATTTTACGCATGATTATCTTTAACGTACGTCACAATATGATTATCTTTCTAGGGTTAAGTC
GACCTTGGCGTAATCATGGTCATAGCTGTTTCCTGTGTGAAATTGTTATCCGCTCACAATTCCACACAAC
ATACGAGCCGGAAGCATAAAGTGTAAAGCCTGGGGTGCCTAATGAGTGAGCTAACTCACATTAATTGCGT
TGCGCTCACTGCCCGCTTTCCAGTCGGGAAACCTGTCGTGCCAGCTGCATTAATGAATCGGCCAACGCGC
GGGGAGAGGCGGTTTGCGTATTGGGCGCTCTTCCGCTTCCTCGCTCACTGACTCGCTGCGCTCGGTCGTT
CGGCTGCGGCGAGCGGTATCAGCTCACTCAAAGGCGGTAATACGGTTATCCACAGAATCAGGGGATAACG
CAGGAAAGAACATGTGAGCAAAAGGCCAGCAAAAGGCCAGGAACCGTAAAAAGGCCGCGTTGCTGGCGTT
TTTCCATAGGCTCCGCCCCCCTGACGAGCATCACAAAAATCGACGCTCAAGTCAGAGGTGGCGAAACCCG
ACAGGACTATAAAGATACCAGGCGTTTCCCCCTGGAAGCTCCCTCGTGCGCTCTCCTGTTCCGACCCTGC
CGCTTACCGGATACCTGTCCGCCTTTCTCCCTTCGGGAAGCGTGGCGCTTTCTCATAGCTCACGCTGTAG
GTATCTCAGTTCGGTGTAGGTCGTTCGCTCCAAGCTGGGCTGTGTGCACGAACCCCCCGTTCAGCCCGAC
CGCTGCGCCTTATCCGGTAACTATCGTCTTGAGTCCAACCCGGTAAGACACGACTTATCGCCACTGGCAG
CAGCCACTGGTAACAGGATTAGCAGAGCGAGGTATGTAGGCGGTGCTACAGAGTTCTTGAAGTGGTGGCC
TAACTACGGCTACACTAGAAGAACAGTATTTGGTATCTGCGCTCTGCTGAAGCCAGTTACCTTCGGAAAA
AGAGTTGGTAGCTCTTGATCCGGCAAACAAACCACCGCTGGTAGCGGTGGTTTTTTTGTTTGCAAGCAGC
AGATTACGCGCAGAAAAAAAGGATCTCAAGAAGATCCTTTGATCTTTTCTACGGGGTCTGACGCTCAGTG
GAACGAAAACTCACGTTAAGGGATTTTGGTCATGAGATTATCAAAAAGGATCTTCACCTAGATCCTTTTA
AATTAAAAATGAAGTTTTAAATCAATCTAAAGTATATATGAGTAAACTTGGTCTGACAGTTACCAATGCT
TAATCAGTGAGGCACCTATCTCAGCGATCTGTCTATTTCGTTCATCCATAGTTGCCTGACTCCCCGTCGT
GTAGATAACTACGATACGGGAGGGCTTACCATCTGGCCCCAGTGCTGCAATGATACCGCGAGACCCACGC
TCACCGGCTCCAGATTTATCAGCAATAAACCAGCCAGCCGGAAGGGCCGAGCGCAGAAGTGGTCCTGCAA
CTTTATCCGCCTCCATCCAGTCTATTAATTGTTGCCGGGAAGCTAGAGTAAGTAGTTCGCCAGTTAATAG
TTTGCGCAACGTTGTTGCCATTGCTACAGGCATCGTGGTGTCACGCTCGTCGTTTGGTATGGCTTCATTC
AGCTCCGGTTCCCAACGATCAAGGCGAGTTACATGATCCCCCATGTTGTGCAAAAAAGCGGTTAGCTCCT
TCGGTCCTCCGATCGTTGTCAGAAGTAAGTTGGCCGCAGTGTTATCACTCATGGTTATGGCAGCACTGCA
TAATTCTCTTACTGTCATGCCATCCGTAAGATGCTTTTCTGTGACTGGTGAGTACTCAACCAAGTCATTC
TGAGAATAGTGTATGCGGCGACCGAGTTGCTCTTGCCCGGCGTCAATACGGGATAATACCGCGCCACATA
GCAGAACTTTAAAAGTGCTCATCATTGGAAAACGTTCTTCGGGGCGAAAACTCTCAAGGATCTTACCGCT
GTTGAGATCCAGTTCGATGTAACCCACTCGTGCACCCAACTGATCTTCAGCATCTTTTACTTTCACCAGC
GTTTCTGGGTGAGCAAAAACAGGAAGGCAAAATGCCGCAAAAAAGGGAATAAGGGCGACACGGAAATGTT
GAATACTCATACTCTTCCTTTTTCAATATTATTGAAGCATTTATCAGGGTTATTGTCTCATGAGCGGATA
CATATTTGAATGTATTTAGAAAAATAAACAAATAGGGGTTCCGCGCACATTTCCCCGAAAAGTGCCACCT
GACGTCTAAGAAACCATTATTATCATGACATTAACCTATAAAAATAGGCGTATCACGAGGCCCTTTCGTC
TCGCGCGTTTCGGTGATGACGGTGAAAACCTCTGACACATGCAGCTCCCGGAGACGGTCACAGCTTGTCT
GTAAGCGGATGCCGGGAGCAGACAAGCCCGTCAGGGCGCGTCAGCGGGTGTTGGCGGGTGTCGGGGCTGG
CTTAACTATGCGGCATCAGAGCAGATTGTACTGAGAGTGCACCATATGCGGTGTGAAATACCGCACAGAT
GCGTAAGGAGAAAATACCGCATCAGGCGCCATTCGCCATTCAGGCTGCGCAACTGTTGGGAAGGGCGATC
GGTGCGGGCCTCTTCGCTATTACGCCAGCTGGCGAAAGGGGGATGTGCTGCAAGGCGATTAAGTTGGGTA
ACGCCAGGGTTTTCCCAGTCACGACGTTGTAAAACGACGGCCAGTGAATTCTTAACCCTAGAAAGATAGT
CTGCGTAAAATTGACGCATGCATTCTTGAAATATTGCTCTCTCTTTCTAAATAGCGCGAATCCGTCGCTG
TGCATTTAGGACATCTCAGTCGCCGCTTGGAGCTCCCGTGAGGCGTGCTTGTCAATGCGGTAAGTGTCAC
TGATTTTGAACTATAACGACCGCGTGAGTCAAAATGACGCATGATTATCTTTTACGTGACTTTTAAGATT
TAACTCATACGATAATTATATTGTTATTTCATGTTCTACTTACGTGATAACTTATTATATATATATTTTC
TTGTTATAGATATCAAACTTGTTTATTGCAGCTTATAATGGTTACAAATAAGGCAATAGCATCACAAATT
TCACAAATAAGGCATTTTTTTCACTGCATTCTAGTTTTGGTTTGTCCAAACTCATCAATGTATCTTATCA
TGTCTGGATCTCAAATCCCTCGGAAGCTGCGCCTGTCTTAGGTTGGAGTGATACATTTTTATCACTTTTA
CCCGTCTTTGGATTAGGCAGTAGCTCTGACGGCCCTCCTGTCTTAGGTTAGTGAAAAATGTCACTCTCTT
ACCCGTCATTGGCTGTCCAGCTTAGCTCGCAGGGGAGGTGGTCTACTAGT
